>Addgene plasmid #180580 | pAAV-CAG-G-Hras | addgene full sequence | sequence record 355653 | Addgene Partial NGS Result
GTGCGGCGGCAGCCAATCAGAGCGGCGCGCTCCGAAAGTTTCCTTTTATGGCGAGGCGGCGGCGGCGGCG
GCCCTATAAAAAGCGAAGCGCGCGGCGGGCGGGAGTCGCTGCGCGCTGCCTTCGCCCCGTGCCCCGCTCC
GCCGCCGCCTCGCGCCGCCCGCCCCGGCTCTGACTGACCGCGTTACTCCCACAGGTGAGCGGGCGGGACG
GCCCTTCTCCTCCGGGCTGTAATTAGCGCTTGGTTTAATGACGGCTTGTTTCTTTTCTGTGGCTGCGTGA
AAGCCTTGAGGGGCTCCGGGAGGGCCCTTTGTGCGGGGGGAGCGGCTCGGGGCTGTCCGCGGGGGGACGG
CTGCCTTCGGGGGGGACGGGGCAGGGCGGGGTTCGGCTTCTGGCGTGTGACCGGCGGCTCTAGAGCCTCT
GCTAACCATGTTCATGCCTTCTTCTTTTTCCTACAGCTCCTGGGCAACGTGCTGGTTATTGTGCTGTCTC
ATCATTTTGGCAAAGAATTGCTCGAGGTCACCATGGCCACCATCAAAGAGTTCATGCGCTTCAAGGTGCG
CATGGAGGGCTCCATGAACGGCCACGAGTTCGAGATCGAGGGCGAGGGCGAGGGCCGCCCCTACGAGGGC
ACCCAGACCGCCAAGCTGAAGGTGACCAAGGGCGGCCCCCTGCCCTTCGCCTGGGACATCCTGTCCCCCC
AGTTCATGTACGGCTCCGAGGCGTACGTGAGGCACCCCGCCGACATCCCCGATTACAAGAAGCTGCCCTT
CCCCGAGGGCTTCAAGTGGGAGCGCGTGATGAACTTCGAAGACGGCGGTCTGGTGACCGTTACCCAGGAC
TCCTCCCTGCAGGACGGCACGCTGATCTGCAAGGTGAAGATGCGCGGCACCAACTTCCCCCCCGACGGCC
CCGTAATGCAGAAGAAGACCATGGGCTGGGAGGCCTCCACCGAGATGCTGTACCCCGAAGACGGCGTGCT
GAAGGGCCATAGCTATCAGGCCCTGAAGCTGAAGGACGGCGGCCACTACCTGGTGGAGTTCGAGACCATC
TACATGGCCAAGAAGCCCGTGCAACTGCCCGGCGATTACTGTGTGGACACCAAGCTGGACATCACCTCCC
ACAACGAGGACTACACCATCGTGGAACAGTACGGGCGCTCCGAGGGCCGCCACCGTCTGGGCATGGACGA
GCGGTACAAGTTAGGGCATGGTACAGGTAGCACAGGCAGCGGTAGCTCCGGTACCCTGTACAAGTCCGGA
CTCAGATCTCGAGCCACCATGCCTTCTAAGACAAGCAACACTATCCGTGTTTTCTTGCCGAACAAGCAAA
GAACAGTGGTCAATGTGCGAAATGGAATGAGCTTGCATGACTGCCTTATGAAAGCACTCAAGGTGAGGGG
CCTGCAACCAGAGTGCTGTGCAGTGTTCAGACTTCTCCACGAACACAAAGGTAAAAAAGCACGCTTAGAT
TGGAATACTGATGCTGCGTCTTTGATTGGAGAAGAACTTCAAGTAGATTTCCTGGGATCCGGCGCAACAA
ACTTCTCTCTGCTGAAACAAGCCGGAGATGTCGAAGAGAATCCTGGACCGATGGTGAGCAAGAGCGAGGA
GGTCATCAAAGAGTTCATGCGCTTCAAGGTGCGCTTGGAGGGCTCCATGAACGGCCACGAGTTCGAGATC
GAGGGCGAGGGCGAGGGCCGCCCTTACGAGGGCACCCAGACCGCCAAGCTGAAGGTGACCAAGGGCGGCC
CCCTGCCCTTCGCCTGGGACATCCTGTCCCCCCTGATCATGTACGGCTCCAAGATGTACGTGAAGCACCC
CGCCGACGTCCCCGATTACATGAAGCTGTCCTTCCCCGAGGGCTTCAAGTGGGAGCGCGTGATGCACTTC
GAGGACGGCGGTCTGGTGACCGCGACACAGGACTCCTCCCTGCAGGACGGCACGCTGATCTACAAGGTGA
AGATGCGCGGCACCAACTTCCCCCCCGACGGCCCCGTAATGCAGAAGAAGACCTTGGGCTGGGATTATGC
CACCGAGCGCCTGTACCCCGAAGAAGGCGTGCTGAAGGGCGAGCTCCTGGGGCGCCTGAAGCTGAAGGAC
GGCGGCCTCAACCTGGTGGAGTCCAAGACCATCTACATGGCCAAGAAGCCCGTGCAACTGCCCGGCTACT
ACTTCGTGGACACCAAGCTGGACATCACCTCCCACAACGAGGACTACACCATCGTGGAACAGTACGAGCG
CTCCGAGGGCCGCCACCACCTGGGGCATGGTACAGGTAGCACAGGCAGCGGTAGCTCCGGTACCCTGTAC
AAG
[498 nt withheld, positions 2314-2811]
AAGCTGCGGAAGCTGAACCCTCCTGATGAGAGTGGCCCCGGCTGCATGAGCTGCAAGTGTGTGCTCTCCT
GAATCTCCGGAATCAACCTCTGGATTACAAAATTTGTGAAAGATTGACTGGTATTCTTAACTATGTTGCT
CCTTTTACGCTATGTGGATACGCTGCTTTAATGCCTTTGTATCATGCTATTGCTTCCCGTATGGCTTTCA
TTTTCTCCTCCTTGTATAAATCCTGGTTGCTGTCTCTTTATGAGGAGTTGTGGCCCGTTGTCAGGCAACG
TGGCGTGGTGTGCACTGTGTTTGCTGACGCAACCCCCACTGGTTGGGGCATTGCCACCACCTGTCAGCTC
CTTTCCGGGACTTTCGCTTTCCCCCTCCCTATTGCCACGGCGGAACTCATCGCCGCCTGCCTTGCCCGCT
GCTGGACAGGGGCTCGGCTGTTGGGCACTGACAATTCCGTGGTGTTGTCGGGGAAATCATCGTCCTTTCC
TTGGCTGCTCGCCTGTGTTGCCACCTGGATTCTGCGCGGGACGTCCTTCTGCTACGTCCCTTCGGCCCTC
AATCCAGCGGACCTTCCTTCCCGCGGCCTGCTGCCGGCTCTGCGGCCTCTTCCGCGTCTTCGCCTTCGCC
CTCAGACGAGTCGGATCTCCCTTTGGGCCGCCTCCCCGCATCGATACCGTCGACCCGGGCGGCCGCTTCG
AGCAGACATGATAAGATACATTGATGAGTTTGGACAAACCACAACTAGAATGCAGTGAAAAAAATGCTTT
ATTTGTGAAATTTGTGATGCTATTGCTTTATTTGTAACCATTATAAGCTGCAATAAACAAGTTAACAACA
ACAATTGCATTCATTTTATGTTTCAGGTTCAGGGGGAGATGTGGGAGGTTTTTTAAAGCAAGTAAAACCT
CTACAAATGTGGTAAAATCGATAAGGATCTTCCTAGAGCATGGCTACGTAGATAAGTAGCATGGCGGGTT
AATCATTAACTACAAGGAACCCCTAGTGATGGAGTTGGCCACTCCCTCTCTGCGCGCTCGCTCGCTCACT
GAGGCCGGGCGACCAAAGGTCGCCCGACGCCCGGGCTTTGCCCGGGCGGCCTCAGTGAGCGAGCGAGCGC
GCAGCTGCATTAATGAATCGGCCAACGCGCGGGGAGAGGCGGTTTGCGTATTGGGCGCTCTTCCGCTTCC
TCGCTCACTGACTCGCTGCGCTCGGTCGTTCGGCTGCGGCGAGCGGTATCAGCTCACTCAAAGGCGGTAA
TACGGTTATCCACAGAATCAGGGGA
Features (pLannotate 1.2.2; 14 found; start..end, strand, type, name):
      1..101     +  promoter       chicken β-actin promoter (fragment): contains a 21-bp deletion relative to the standard chicken β-actin promoter
    102..237     +  intron         hybrid intron (fragment): hybrid between chicken β-actin (CBA) and minute virus of mice (MMV) introns (Gray et al., 2011)
    326..456     +  intron         chimeric intron (fragment): chimera between introns from chicken β-actin and rabbit β-globin
    532..1200    +  CDS            dTomato: dTomato is a basic (constitutively fluorescent) orange fluorescent protein published in 2004, derived from Discosoma sp.. It is reported to be a somewhat slowly-maturing dimer with low acid sensitivity.
   1255..1274    +  misc_feature   MCS (fragment): multiple cloning site
   1276..1524    +  CDS            RAF1 (fragment): RAF1_HUMAN - Also known as RAF. Experimental evidence at protein level: Swiss-Prot protein existence level 1. Serine/threonine-protein kinase that acts as a regulatory link between the membrane-associated Ras GTPases and the MAPK/ERK cascade, and this critical regulatory link functions as a switch determining cell fate decisions including proliferation, differentiation, apoptosis, survival and oncogenic transformation. RAF1 activation initiates a mitogen-activated protein kinase (MAPK) cascade that comprises a sequential phosphorylation of the dual-specific MAPK kinases (MAP2K1/MEK1 and MAP2K2
   1591..2262    +  CDS            dTomato: dimeric variant of DsRed fluorescent protein (Shaner et al., 2004) mammalian codon-optimized
   2314..2883    +  CDS            H-Ras (sequence partly withheld): human small GTPase proto-oncoprotein
   2892..3480    +  misc_feature   WPRE: woodchuck hepatitis virus posttranscriptional regulatory element
   3523..3644    -  polyA_signal   SV40 poly(A) signal: SV40 polyadenylation signal
   3667..3735    -  CDS            large T antigen (fragment): large T antigen from SV40 (simian virus 40)
   3806..3939    +  repeat_region  AAV2 ITR: inverted terminal repeat of adeno-associated virus serotype 2 inverted
   3933..3989    -  CDS            lacI (fragment): lac repressor; lacI; The lac repressor binds to the lac operator to inhibit transcription in E. coli. This inhibition can be relieved by adding lactose or isopropyl-β-D-thiogalactopyranoside (IPTG).
   3991..4096    -  rep_origin     RSF ori (fragment): Plasmids containing the RSF 1030 origin of replication can be propagated in E. coli cells that contain additional plasmids with compatible origins.
