[The description below was written by a language model from this plasmid's Addgene catalogue record and pLannotate feature annotations shown in this document.]
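Description:
pAAV-CAG-G-Hras is an adeno-associated virus transfer plasmid built on the pAAV-CAG-EGFP backbone. It carries a genetically encoded, dimerization-dependent GFP (ddGFP) biosensor that reports the activity of the human small GTPase H-Ras. It is propagated in E. coli as a high-copy, ampicillin-selected plasmid. The recombination-deficient host strain listed in the record is the kind typically chosen to keep AAV inverted terminal repeats intact.

The available feature table comes from a partial 4,096-nt sequencing read, so it does not cover the whole plasmid. It shows only fragments of the CAG promoter region (chicken β-actin promoter and associated intron pieces), a single AAV2 ITR and a sliver of a bacterial origin. The ampicillin resistance gene and the second ITR fall outside the read.

Downstream of the promoter, the read contains two fluorescent-protein coding regions that the software labelled as dTomato. One is followed by a fragment of human RAF1, positioned where a Ras-binding domain would be expected, and the other is followed by the H-Ras coding sequence. Because ddGFP proteins were engineered from the dTomato lineage, these two regions most likely correspond to the two ddGFP partners rather than to red reporters, though the record does not say so explicitly. It also does not annotate how the two modules are joined or separated. The design logic is that GTP-loaded H-Ras binds the RAF1 fragment, which brings the ddGFP halves together and increases green fluorescence, giving an intensity-based readout. A WPRE and an SV40 polyadenylation signal follow the cassette to enhance and terminate expression.

The construct is suited to packaging into AAV or direct transfection for imaging H-Ras activation in mammalian cells and in vivo.
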