Addgene plasmid #180580: pAAV-CAG-G-Hras
Purpose: ddGFP sensor of Hras
Depositing lab: Won Do Heo. Depositing organization: Korea Advanced Institute of Science and Technology. Publication: Intensiometric biosensors visualize the activity of multiple small GTPases in vivo. Kim J , Lee S, Jung K, Oh WC, Kim N, Son S, Jo Y, Kwon HB, Heo WD. Nat Commun. 2019 Jan 14;10(1):211. doi: 10.1038/s41467-018-08217-3. PubMed 30643148.
Backbone
  Vector backbone: pAAV-CAG-EGFP
  Vector type: AAV
Growth in bacteria
  Bacterial resistance: Ampicillin, 100 μg/mL
  Growth temperature: 30°C
  Growth strain: NEB Stable
  Copy number: High Copy
Gene/Insert
  Gene/Insert name: ddGFP sensor of Hras
  Species: H. sapiens (human), Synthetic
  Cloning method: Restriction Enzyme; 5′ cloning site unknown (unknown if destroyed)
Terms and licenses: Academic/Nonprofit Terms; Industry Terms: Not Available to Industry
How to cite: pAAV-CAG-G-Hras was a gift from Won Do Heo (Addgene plasmid # 180580 ; http://n2t.net/addgene:180580 ; RRID:Addgene_180580)
