>Addgene plasmid #180580 | pAAV-CAG-G-Hras | depositor partial sequence | sequence record 351366 | G-Hras
ATGGCCACCATCAAAGAGTTCATGCGCTTCAAGGTGCGCATGGAGGGCTCCATGAACGGCCACGAGTTCG
AGATCGAGGGCGAGGGCGAGGGCCGCCCCTACGAGGGCACCCAGACCGCCAAGCTGAAGGTGACCAAGGG
CGGCCCCCTGCCCTTCGCCTGGGACATCCTGTCCCCCCAGTTCATGTACGGCTCCGAGGCGTACGTGAGG
CACCCCGCCGACATCCCCGATTACAAGAAGCTGCCCTTCCCCGAGGGCTTCAAGTGGGAGCGCGTGATGA
ACTTCGAAGACGGCGGTCTGGTGACCGTTACCCAGGACTCCTCCCTGCAGGACGGCACGCTGATCTGCAA
GGTGAAGATGCGCGGCACCAACTTCCCCCCCGACGGCCCCGTAATGCAGAAGAAGACCATGGGCTGGGAG
GCCTCCACCGAGATGCTGTACCCCGAAGACGGCGTGCTGAAGGGCCATAGCTATCAGGCCCTGAAGCTGA
AGGACGGCGGCCACTACCTGGTGGAGTTCGAGACCATCTACATGGCCAAGAAGCCCGTGCAACTGCCCGG
CGATTACTGTGTGGACACCAAGCTGGACATCACCTCCCACAACGAGGACTACACCATCGTGGAACAGTAC
GGGCGCTCCGAGGGCCGCCACCGTCTGGGCATGGACGAGCGGTACAAGTTAGGGCATGGTACAGGTAGCA
CAGGCAGCGGTAGCTCCGGTACCCTGTACAAGTCCGGACTCAGATCTCGAGCCACCATGCCTTCTAAGAC
AAGCAACACTATCCGTGTTTTCTTGCCGAACAAGCAAAGAACAGTGGTCAATGTGCGAAATGGAATGAGC
TTGCATGACTGCCTTATGAAAGCACTCAAGGTGAGGGGCCTGCAACCAGAGTGCTGTGCAGTGTTCAGAC
TTCTCCACGAACACAAAGGTAAAAAAGCACGCTTAGATTGGAATACTGATGCTGCGTCTTTGATTGGAGA
AGAACTTCAAGTAGATTTCCTGGGATCCGGCGCAACAAACTTCTCTCTGCTGAAACAAGCCGGAGATGTC
GAAGAGAATCCTGGACCGATGGTGAGCAAGAGCGAGGAGGTCATCAAAGAGTTCATGCGCTTCAAGGTGC
GCTTGGAGGGCTCCATGAACGGCCACGAGTTCGAGATCGAGGGCGAGGGCGAGGGCCGCCCTTACGAGGG
CACCCAGACCGCCAAGCTGAAGGTGACCAAGGGCGGCCCCCTGCCCTTCGCCTGGGACATCCTGTCCCCC
CTGATCATGTACGGCTCCAAGATGTACGTGAAGCACCCCGCCGACGTCCCCGATTACATGAAGCTGTCCT
TCCCCGAGGGCTTCAAGTGGGAGCGCGTGATGCACTTCGAGGACGGCGGTCTGGTGACCGCGACACAGGA
CTCCTCCCTGCAGGACGGCACGCTGATCTACAAGGTGAAGATGCGCGGCACCAACTTCCCCCCCGACGGC
CCCGTAATGCAGAAGAAGACCTTGGGCTGGGATTATGCCACCGAGCGCCTGTACCCCGAAGAAGGCGTGC
TGAAGGGCGAGCTCCTGGGGCGCCTGAAGCTGAAGGACGGCGGCCTCAACCTGGTGGAGTCCAAGACCAT
CTACATGGCCAAGAAGCCCGTGCAACTGCCCGGCTACTACTTCGTGGACACCAAGCTGGACATCACCTCC
CACAACGAGGACTACACCATCGTGGAACAGTACGAGCGCTCCGAGGGCCGCCACCACCTGGGGCATGGTA
CAGGTAGCACAGGCAGCGGTAGCTCCGGTACCCTGTACAAG
[498 nt withheld, positions 1792-2289]
AAGCTGCGGAAGCTGAACCCTCCTGATGAGAGTGGCCCCGGCTGCATGAGCTGCAAGTGTGTGCTCTCCT
GA
